>Addgene plasmid #185260 | pST_DHN_ShDHN (pBS0797) | addgene full sequence | sequence record 363780 | Addgene NGS Result
CCTGACGTCGACGGATCGGGAGATCTCCCGATCCCCTATGGTGCACTCTCAGTACAATCTGCTCTGATGC
CGCATAGTTAAGCCAGTATCTGCTCCCTGCTTGTGTGTTGGAGGTCGCTGAGTAGTGCGCGAGCAAAATT
TAAGCTACAACAAGGCAAGGCTTGACCGACAATTGCATGAAGAATCTGCTTAGGGTTAGGCGTTTTGCGC
TGCTTCGCGATGTACGGGCCAGATATACGCGTTGACATTGATTATTGACTAGTTATTAATAGTAATCAAT
TACGGGGTCATTAGTTCATAGCCCATATATGGAGTTCCGCGTTACATAACTTACGGTAAATGGCCCGCCT
GGCTGACCGCCCAACGACCCCCGCCCATTGACGTCAATAATGACGTATGTTCCCATAGTAACGCCAATAG
GGACTTTCCATTGACGTCAATGGGTGGAGTATTTACGGTAAACTGCCCACTTGGCAGTACATCAAGTGTA
TCATATGCCAAGTACGCCCCCTATTGACGTCAATGACGGTAAATGGCCCGCCTGGCATTATGCCCAGTAC
ATGACCTTATGGGACTTTCCTACTTGGCAGTACATCTACGTATTAGTCATCGCTATTACCATGGTGATGC
GGTTTTGGCAGTACATCAATGGGCGTGGATAGCGGTTTGACTCACGGGGATTTCCAAGTCTCCACCCCAT
TGACGTCAATGGGAGTTTGTTTTGGCACCAAAATCAACGGGACTTTCCAAAATGTCGTAACAACTCCGCC
CCATTGACGCAAATGGGCGGTAGGCGTGTACGGTGGGAGGTCTATATAAGCAGAGCTCTCTGGCTAACTA
GAGAACCCACTGCTTACTGGCTTATCGAAATTAATACGACTCACTATAGGGAGACCCAAGCTGGCTAGCC
ACCATGGCCGACCAGTACGAGCAGAACAAGGCCAGCGTGGAGGAGACAGTGGGCACCAACGTGGAGGCCA
CCGACAGGGGCCTGTTCGACTTCATCGGCAAGAAGGAGGAGGAGAAGCCCAGCCACGCCCACGAGGAGGA
GGCCATCAGCAGCGAGCTGAGCGAGAAGGTGAACGTGAGCGAGGAGGTGGAGCACAAGGAGGAGGAGAAG
AAGCTGCACAGGAGCAACAGCAGCAGCAGCAGCAGCAGCGACGAGGAGGAGGAGATCGGCGAGGACGGCC
AGAAGATCAAGAAGAAGAAGAAGAAGGGCCTGAAGGACAAGATCAAGGAGAAGATCAGCGGCGACCACAA
GGAGGAGAGCAAGGCCGAGGACACCAGCGTGCCCGTGGAGAAGTACGAGGAGACAGAGGAAAAGAAAGGT
TTCTTGGATAAAATAAAAGAAAAGCTCCCAGGCGGCGGCCACAAGAAGACCGAGGAGGTTGCTGCTCCTC
CTCCTCCCCCCCCCGCTGCTGTTGAGCATGAGGCTGAGGGCAAGGAAAAGAAAGGATTTCTCGATAAAAT
TAAAGAAAAGTTGCCAGGGTACCACAGCAAGGCCGAGGAGGAGAAGGAGAAGGAGAAGGACTGAACCCGC
TGATCAGCCTCGACTGTGCCTTCTAGTTGCCAGCCATCTGTTGTTTGCCCCTCCCCCGTGCCTTCCTTGA
CCCTGGAAGGTGCCACTCCCACTGTCCTTTCCTAATAAAATGAGGAAATTGCATCGCATTGTCTGAGTAG
GTGTCATTCTATTCTGGGGGGTGGGGTGGGGCAGGACAGCAAGGGGGAGGATTGGGAAGACAATAGCAGG
CATGCTGGGGATGCGGTGGGCTCTATGGCTTCTGAGGCGGAAAGAACCAGCTGGGGCTCTAGGGGGTATC
CCC
[124 nt withheld, positions 1824-1947]
C
[91 nt withheld, positions 1949-2039]
A
[49 nt withheld, positions 2041-2089]
CCTTTGACGTTGGAGTCCACGTTCTTT
[37 nt withheld, positions 2117-2153]
ACCCTATCTCGGTCTATTCTTTTGATTTATAAGGGATTTTGCCGATTTCGGCCTATTGGTTAAAAAATGA
GCTGATTTAACAAAAATTTAACGCGAATTAATTCTGTGGAATGTGTGTCAGTTAGGGTGTGGAAAGTCCC
CAGGCTCCCCAGCAGGCAGAAGTATGCAAAGCATGCATCTCAATTAGTCAGCAACCAGGTGTGGAAAGTC
CCCAGGCTCCCCAGCAGGCAGAAGTATGCAAAGCATGCATCTCAATTAGTCAGCAACCATAGTCCCGCCC
CTAACTCCGCCCATCCCGCCCCTAACTCCGCCCAGTTCCGCCCATTCTCCGCCCCATGGCTGACTAATTT
TTTTTATTTATGCAGAGGCCGAGGCCGCCTCTGCCTCTGAGCTATTCCAGAAGTAGTGAGGAGGCTTTTT
TGGAGGCCTAGGCTTTTGCAAAAAGCTCCCGGGAGCTTGTATATCCATTTTCGGATCTGATCAGCACGTG
TTGACAATTAATCATCGGCATAGTATATCGGCATAGTATAATACGACAAGGTGAGGAACTAAACCATGGC
CAAGTTGACCAGTGCCGTTCCGGTGCTCACCGCGCGCGACGTCGCCGGAGCGGTCGAGTTCTGGACCGAC
CGGCTCGGGTTCTCCCGGGACTTCGTGGAGGACGACTTCGCCGGTGTGGTCCGGGACGACGTGACCCTGT
TCATCAGCGCGGTCCAGGACCAGGTGGTGCCGGACAACACCCTGGCCTGGGTGTGGGTGCGCGGCCTGGA
CGAGCTGTACGCCGAGTGGTCGGAGGTCGTGTCCACGAACTTCCGGGACGCCTCCGGGCCGGCCATGACC
GAGATCGGCGAGCAGCCGTGGGGGCGGGAGTTCGCCCTGCGCGACCCGGCCGGCAACTGCGTGCACTTCG
TGGCCGAGGAGCAGGACTGACACGTGCTACGAGATTTCGATTCCACCGCCGCCTTCTATGAAAGGTTGGG
CTTCGGAATCGTTTTCCGGGACGCCGGCTGGATGATCCTCCAGCGCGGGGATCTCATGCTGGAGTTCTTC
GCCCACCCCAACTTGTTTATTGCAGCTTATAATGGTTACAAATAAAGCAATAGCATCACAAATTTCACAA
ATAAAGCATTTTTTTCACTGCATTCTAGTTGTGGTTTGTCCAAACTCATCAATGTATCTTATCATGTCTG
TATACCGTCGACCTCTAGCTAGAGCTTGGCGTAATCATGGTCATAGCTGTTTCCTGTGTGAAATTGTTAT
CCGCTCACAATTCCACACAACATACGAGCCGGAAGCATAAAGTGTAAAGCCTGGGGTGCCTAATGAGTGA
GCTAACTTACATTAATTGCGTTGCGCTCACTGCCCGCTTTCCAGTCGGGAAACCTGTCGTGCCAGCTGCA
TTAATGAATCGGCCAACGCGCGGGGAGAGGCGGTTTGCGTATTGGGCGCTCTTCCGCTTCCTCGCTCACT
GACTCGCTGCGCTCGGTCGTTCGGCTGCGGCGAGCGGTATCAGCTCACTCAAAGGCGGTAATACGGTTAT
CCACAGAATCAGGGGATAACGCAGGAAAGAACATGTGAGCAAAAGGCCAGCAAAAGGCCAGGAACCGTAA
AAAGGCCGCGTTGCTGGCGTTTTTCCATAGGCTCCGCCCCCCTGACGAGCATCACAAAAATCGACGCTCA
AGTCAGAGGTGGCGAAACCCGACAGGACTATAAAGATACCAGGCGTTTCCCCCTGGAAGCTCCCTCGTGC
GCTCTCCTGTTCCGACCCTGCCGCTTACCGGATACCTGTCCGCCTTTCTCCCTTCGGGAAGCGTGGCGCT
TTCTCATAGCTCACGCTGTAGGTATCTCAGTTCGGTGTAGGTCGTTCGCTCCAAGCTGGGCTGTGTGCAC
GAACCCCCCGTTCAGCCCGACCGCTGCGCCTTATCCGGTAACTATCGTCTTGAGTCCAACCCGGTAAGAC
ACGACTTATCGCCACTGGCAGCAGCCACTGGTAACAGGATTAGCAGAGCGAGGTATGTAGGCGGTGCTAC
AGAGTTCTTGAAGTGGTGGCCTAACTACGGCTACACTAGAAGAACAGTATTTGGTATCTGCGCTCTGCTG
AAGCCAGTTACCTTCGGAAAAAGAGTTGGTAGCTCTTGATCCGGCAAACAAACCACCGCTGGTAGCGGTG
GTTTTTTTGTTTGCAAGCAGCAGATTACGCGCAGAAAAAAAGGATCTCAAGAAGATCCTTTGATCTTTTC
TACGGGGTCTGACGCTCAGTGGAACGAAAACTCACGTTAAGGGATTTTGGTCATGAGATTATCAAAAAGG
ATCTTCACCTAGATCCTTTTAAATTAAAAATGAAGTTTTAAATCAATCTAAAGTATATATGAGTAAACTT
GGTCTGACAGTTACCAATGCTTAATCAGTGAGGCACCTATCTCAGCGATCTGTCTATTTCGTTCATCCAT
AGTTGCCTGACTCCCCGTCGTGTAGATAACTACGATACGGGAGGGCTTACCATCTGGCCCCAGTGCTGCA
ATGATACCGCGAGACCCACGCTCACCGGCTCCAGATTTATCAGCAATAAACCAGCCAGCCGGAAGGGCCG
AGCGCAGAAGTGGTCCTGCAACTTTATCCGCCTCCATCCAGTCTATTAATTGTTGCCGGGAAGCTAGAGT
AAGTAGTTCGCCAGTTAATAGTTTGCGCAACGTTGTTGCCATTGCTACAGGCATCGTGGTGTCACGCTCG
TCGTTTGGTATGGCTTCATTCAGCTCCGGTTCCCAACGATCAAGGCGAGTTACATGATCCCCCATGTTGT
GCAAAAAAGCGGTTAGCTCCTTCGGTCCTCCGATCGTTGTCAGAAGTAAGTTGGCCGCAGTGTTATCACT
CATGGTTATGGCAGCACTGCATAATTCTCTTACTGTCATGCCATCCGTAAGATGCTTTTCTGTGACTGGT
GAGTACTCAACCAAGTCATTCTGAGAATAGTGTATGCGGCGACCGAGTTGCTCTTGCCCGGCGTCAATAC
GGGATAATACCGCGCCACATAGCAGAACTTTAAAAGTGCTCATCATTGGAAAACGTTCTTCGGGGCGAAA
ACTCTCAAGGATCTTACCGCTGTTGAGATCCAGTTCGATGTAACCCACTCGTGCACCCAACTGATCTTCA
GCATCTTTTACTTTCACCAGCGTTTCTGGGTGAGCAAAAACAGGAAGGCAAAATGCCGCAAAAAAGGGAA
TAAGGGCGACACGGAAATGTTGAATACTCATACTCTTCCTTTTTCAATATTATTGAAGCATTTATCAGGG
TTATTGTCTCATGAGCGGATACATATTTGAATGTATTTAGAAAAATAAACAAATAGGGGTTCCGCGCACA
TTTCCCCGAAAAGTGCCA
Features (pLannotate 1.2.2; 20 found; start..end, strand, type, name):
     37..89      -  misc_feature   bom (fragment): basis of mobility region from pBR322
    244..623     +  enhancer       CMV enhancer: human cytomegalovirus immediate early enhancer
    624..827     +  promoter       CMV promoter: human cytomegalovirus (CMV) immediate early promoter
    823..856     +  LTR            5' LTR (truncated) (fragment): truncated 5' long terminal repeat (LTR) from HIV-1
    872..890     +  promoter       T7 promoter: promoter for bacteriophage T7 RNA polymerase
   1554..1778    +  polyA_signal   bGH poly(A) signal: bovine growth hormone polyadenylation signal
   1782..1803    +  promoter       SV40 promoter (fragment): SV40 enhancer and early promoter
   1824..2252    +  rep_origin     f1 ori (sequence partly withheld): f1 bacteriophage origin of replication; arrow indicates direction of (+) strand synthesis
   2266..2595    +  promoter       SV40 promoter: SV40 enhancer and early promoter
   2643..2690    +  promoter       EM7 promoter: synthetic bacterial promoter&nbsp
   2709..3083    +  CDS            BleoR: antibiotic-binding protein; Sh ble from Streptoalloteichus hindustanus; confers resistance to bleomycin, phleomycin, and Zeocin™
   3093..3218    +  CDS            ble (fragment): BLE_KLEPN - Experimental evidence at protein level: Swiss-Prot protein existence level 1. Binding protein with a strong affinity to the bleomycin family of antibiotics. Binds to CL990; an antimitotic-antibiotic compound. From Klebsiella pneumoniae.
   3213..3334    +  polyA_signal   SV40 poly(A) signal: SV40 polyadenylation signal
   3407..3423    -  protein_bind   lac operator: The lac repressor binds to the lac operator to inhibit transcription in E. coli. This inhibition can be relieved by adding lactose or isopropyl-β-D-thiogalactopyranoside (IPTG). lac repressor encoded by lacI
   3431..3461    -  promoter       lac promoter: promoter for the E. coli lac operon
   3476..3497    -  protein_bind   CAP binding site: CAP binding activates transcription in the presence of cAMP. E. coli catabolite activator protein
   3510..3602    -  CDS            lacI (fragment): lac repressor; lacI; The lac repressor binds to the lac operator to inhibit transcription in E. coli. This inhibition can be relieved by adding lactose or isopropyl-β-D-thiogalactopyranoside (IPTG).
   3785..4373    -  rep_origin     ori: high-copy-number ColE1/pMB1/pBR322/pUC origin of replication
   4544..5404    -  CDS            AmpR: β-lactamase; bla; confers resistance to ampicillin, carbenicillin, and related antibiotics
   5405..5509    -  promoter       AmpR promoter: bla
