[The description below was written by a language model from this plasmid's Addgene catalogue record and pLannotate feature annotations shown in this document.]
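Description:
pST_DHN_ShDHN (pBS0797) is a 5.5 kb mammalian expression plasmid built on a backbone recorded as YK 02, carrying a 621 bp insert encoding DHN_ShDHN, a protein from the wild tomato relative Solanum habrochaites (the name suggests a dehydrin, although the record does not spell this out). The insert was introduced by Gibson cloning. In bacteria the plasmid replicates from a high-copy ColE1/pUC-type origin and is selected with ampicillin through the β-lactamase gene and its native promoter. An f1 origin is also present, along with residual lac promoter/operator and bom fragments typical of pUC-derived backbones.

The feature table does not annotate the insert itself, but the unannotated gap between the T7 promoter and the bovine growth hormone polyadenylation signal is where the coding sequence is expected to sit. That places it under the human cytomegalovirus immediate early enhancer and promoter for strong constitutive transcription in mammalian cells, with the T7 promoter also available for in vitro transcription or as a sequencing primer site. No epitope tags, signal peptides or reporters are annotated. A second cassette carries the Sh ble gene (bleomycin/Zeocin resistance) behind tandem SV40 early and EM7 promoters and ahead of an SV40 poly(A) signal, allowing selection in either mammalian cells or E. coli. The short hits to an HIV-1 LTR, a Klebsiella ble gene and lacI are probably annotation artefacts of small fragments.

According to the depositor, the construct was used to express this plant protein in human cells in a study of proteins inspired by extremotolerant organisms, where it ranked among the top performers in protecting against apoptosis. The stated negative control for that assay is pSecTag2 B.
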