Addgene plasmid #185260: pST_DHN_ShDHN (pBS0797)
Purpose: For the mammalian expression of the tomato plant protein DHN_ShDHN. This is one of the top performing targets in our apoptosis assay (it protected from apoptosis).
Depositing lab: Pamela Silver. Depositing organization: Harvard Medical School. Publication: Natural and Designed Proteins Inspired by Extremotolerant Organisms Can Form Condensates and Attenuate Apoptosis in Human Cells. Veling MT, Nguyen DT, Thadani NN, Oster ME, Rollins NJ, Brock KP, Bethel NP, Lim S, Baker D, Way JC, Marks DS, Chang RL, Silver PA. ACS Synth Biol. 2022 Mar 18;11(3):1292-1302. doi: 10.1021/acssynbio.1c00572. Epub 2022 Feb 18. PubMed 35176859.
Backbone
  Vector backbone: YK 02
  Vector type: Mammalian Expression
Growth in bacteria
  Bacterial resistance: Ampicillin, 100 μg/mL
  Growth temperature: 37°C
  Growth strain: DH5alpha
  Copy number: High Copy
Gene/Insert
  Gene/Insert name: DHN_ShDHN
  Species: S. habrochaites
  Insert size (bp): 621
  Cloning method: Gibson Cloning
Terms and licenses: Academic/Nonprofit Terms; Industry Terms: Not Available to Industry
Depositor comments: This is one of the top performing targets in our apoptosis assay (it protected from apoptosis). See supplemental table 2 in our paper to see its performance in our assay. The negative control for this assay is pSecTag2 B which can be obtained from Thermo here https://www.thermofisher.com/order/catalog/product/V90020
How to cite: pST_DHN_ShDHN (pBS0797) was a gift from Pamela Silver (Addgene plasmid # 185260 ; http://n2t.net/addgene:185260 ; RRID:Addgene_185260)
